>Addgene plasmid #124632 | FUT8-ABA | depositor full sequence | sequence record 239153 | FUT8-ABA sequence 21553 bps
ATGTCGACGTTAACGCTAGTGATATCAACTTTGTATAGAAAAGTTGGCTCCGAATTTCTCGAGGGCTTGT
CGACGACGGCGGTCTCCGTCGTCAGGATCATGAATTCGACCCAAGTTTGTACAAAAAAGCAGGCTGAACG
GCCTGCCACCATGGCCAAGCCTTTGTCTCAAGAAGAATCCACCCTCATTGAAAGAGCAACGGCTACAATC
AACAGCATCCCCATCTCTGAAGACTACAGCGTCGCCAGCGCAGCTCTCTCTAGCGACGGCCGCATCTTCA
CTGGTGTCAATGTATATCATTTTACTGGGGGACCTTGTGCAGAACTCGTGGTGCTGGGCACTGCTGCTGC
TGCGGCAGCTGGCAACCTGACTTGTATCGTCGCGATCGGAAATGAGAACAGGGGCATCTTGAGCCCCTGC
GGACGGTGCCGACAGGTGCTTCTCGATCTGCATCCTGGGATCAAAGCCATAGTGAAGGACAGTGATGGAC
AGCCGACGGCAGTTGGGATTCGTGAATTGCTGCCCTCTGGTTATGTGTGGGAGGGCTAATACCCAGCTTT
CTTGTACAAAGTGGTACGCGTGAATTCACTCCTCAGGTGCAGGCTGCCTATCAGAAGGTGGTGGCTGGTG
TGGCCAATGCCCTGGCTCACAAATACCACTGAGATCTTTTTCCCTCTGCCAAAAATTATGGGGACATCAT
GAAGCCCCTTGAGCATCTGACTTCTGGCTAATAAAGGAAATTTATTTTCATTGCAATAGTGTGTTGGAAT
TTTTTGTGTCTCTCACTCGGAAGGACATATGGGAGGGCAAATCATTTAAAACATCAGAATGAGTATTTGG
TTTAGAGTTTGGCAACATATGCCCATATGCTGGCTGCCATGAACAAAGGTTGGCTATAAAGAGGTCATCA
GTATATGAAACAGCCCCCTGCTGTCCATTCCTTATTCCATAGAAAAGCCTTGACTTGAGGTTAGATTTTT
TTTATATTTTGTTTTGTGTTATTTTTTTCTTTAACATCCCTAAAATTTTCCTTACATGTTTTACTAGCCA
GATTTTTCCTCCTCTCCTGACTACTCCCAGTCATAGCTGTCCCTCTTCTCTTATGGAGATCCCTCGACCT
GCAGCCCAAGCTTGAATTCTCTAGAATTACCCTGTTATCCCTAGGTTTACCGAGCTCTTATTGGTTTTCA
AACTTCATTGACTGTGCCAAGCTTCTGACCTCTTCTCTTCCTCCCACAGGGCCTCGAGACAATTGCATCG
ATGGTACCAGTGAAAGTCTGCAATGAATTCGAGTTGGCGCGCCTGTCATTCTAAATCTCTCTTTCAGCCT
AAAGCTTTTTCCCCGTATCCCCCCAGGTGTCTGCAGGCTCAAAGAGCAGCGAGAAGCGTTCAGAGGAAAG
CGATCCCGTGCCACCTTCCCCGTGCCCGGGCTGTCCCCGCACGCTGCCGGCTCGGGGATGCGGGGGGAGC
GCCGGACCGGAGCGGAGCCCCGGGCGGCTCGCTGCTGCCCCCTAGCGGGGGAGGGACGTAATTACATCCC
TGGGGGCTTTGGGAGGGGGCTGTCCCCGTGAGCTCCCAGGCGCGCCTGTCATTCTAAATCTCTCTTTCAG
CCTAAAGCTTTTTCCCCGTATCCCCCCAGGTGTCTGCAGGCTCAAAGAGCAGCGAGAAGCGTTCAGAGGA
AAGCGATCCCGTGCCACCTTCCCCGTGCCCGGGCTGTCCCCGCACGCTGCCGGCTCGGGGATGCGGGGGG
AGCGCCGGACCGGAGCGGAGCCCCGGGCGGCTCGCTGCTGCCCCCTAGCGGGGGAGGGACGTAATTACAT
CCCTGGGGGCTTTGGGGGGGGGCTGTCCCCGTGAGCTCCCAGGCGCGCCAACTCGGTACCGTATCGATGT
CGACGTTAACGCTAGTGATATCAACTTTGTATAGAAAAGTTGGCTGCGGCCGCGAAATGATACGAAACGT
ACCGTATCGTTAAGGTGAATGATACGAAACGTACCGTATCGTTAAGGTCAATGATACGAAACGTACCGTA
TCGTTAAGGTCAATGATACGAAACGTACCGTATCGTTAAGGTGTATGATACGAAACGTACCGTATCGTTA
AGGTAGATGATACGAAACGTACCGTATCGTTAAGGTCGGGTCTCAGCTAGCTAGGCGTGTACGGTGGGAG
GCCTATATAAGCAGAGCTCGTTTAGTGAACCGTCAGATCGGGTCTCGGAATTCGACCAAGTTTGTACAAA
AAAGCAGGCTGATGCCACCATGCGGGCATGGACTGGTTCCTGGCGTTGGATTATGCTCATTCTTTTTGCC
TGGGGGACCTTATTGTTTTATATAGGTGGTCATTTGGTTCGAGATAATGACCACCCTGACCATTCTAGCA
GAGAACTCTCCAAGATTCTTGCAAAGCTGGAGCGCTTAAAACAACAAAATGAAGACTTGAGGAGAATGGC
TGAGTCTCTCCGAATACCAGAAGGCCCTATTGATCAGGGGACAGCTACAGGAAGAGTCCGTGTTTTAGAA
GAACAGCTTGTTAAGGCCAAAGAACAGATTGAAAATTACAAGAAACAAGCTAGGAATGATCTGGGAAAGG
ATCATGAAATCTTAAGGAGGAGGATTGAAAATGGAGCTAAAGAGCTCTGGTTTTTTCTACAAAGTGAATT
GAAGAAATTAAAGAAATTAGAAGGAAACGAACTCCAAAGACATGCAGATGAAATTCTTTTGGATTTAGGA
CATCATGAAAGGTCTATCATGACAGATCTATACTACCTCAGTCAAACAGATGGAGCAGGTGAGTGGCGGG
AAAAAGAAGCCAAAGATCTGACAGAGCTGGTCCAGCGGAGAATAACATATCTGCAGAATCCCAAGGACTG
CAGCAAAGCCAGAAAGCTGGTATGTAATATCAACAAAGGCTGTGGCTATGGATGTCAACTCCATCATGTG
GTTTACTGCTTCATGATTGCTTATGGCACCCAGCGAACACTCATCTTGGAATCTCAGAATTGGCGCTATG
CTACTGGAGGATGGGAGACTGTGTTTAGACCTGTAAGTGAGACATGCACAGACAGGTCTGGCCTCTCCAC
TGGACACTGGTCAGGTGAAGTGAAGGACAAAAATGTTCAAGTGGTCGAGCTCCCCATTGTAGACAGCCTC
CATCCTCGTCCTCCTTACTTACCCTTGGCTGTACCAGAAGACCTTGCAGATCGACTCCTGAGAGTCCATG
GTGATCCTGCAGTGTGGTGGGTATCCCAGTTTGTCAAATACTTGATCCGTCCACAACCTTGGCTGGAAAG
GGAAATAGAAGAAACCACCAAGAAGCTTGGCTTCAAACATCCAGTTATTGGAGTCCATGTCAGACGCACT
GACAAAGTGGGAACAGAAGCAGCCTTCCATCCCATTGAGGAATACATGGTACACGTTGAAGAACATTTTC
AGCTTCTCGAACGCAGAATGAAAGTGGATAAAAAAAGAGTGTATCTGGCCACTGATGACCCTTCTTTGTT
AAAGGAGGCAAAGACAAAGTACTCCAATTATGAATTTATTAGTGATAACTCTATTTCTTGGTCAGCTGGA
CTACACAACCGATACACAGAAAATTCACTTCGGGGCGTGATCCTGGATATACACTTTCTCTCCCAGGCTG
ACTTCCTTGTGTGTACTTTTTCATCCCAGGTCTGTAGGGTTGCTTATGAAATCATGCAAACACTGCATCC
TGATGCCTCTGCAAACTTCCATTCTTTAGATGACATCTACTATTTTGGAGGCCAAAATGCCCACAACCAG
ATTGCAGTTTATCCTCACCAACCTCGAACTAAAGAGGAAATCCCCATGGAACCTGGAGATATCATTGGTG
TGGCTGGAAACCATTGGAATGGTTACTCTAAAGGTGTCAACAGAAAACTAGGAAAAACAGGCCTGTACCC
TTCCTACAAAGTCCGAGAGAAGATAGAAACAGTCAAATACCCTACATATCCTGAAGCTGAAAAATAGTAC
CCAGCTTTCTTGTACAAAGTGGTACGCGTGAATTCACTCCTCAGGTGCAGGCTGCCTATCAGAAGGTGGT
GGCTGGTGTGGCCAATGCCCTGGCTCACAAATACCACTGAGATCTTTTTCCCTCTGCCAAAAATTATGGG
GACATCATGAAGCCCCTTGAGCATCTGACTTCTGGCTAATAAAGGAAATTTATTTTCATTGCAATAGTGT
GTTGGAATTTTTTGTGTCTCTCACTCGGAAGGACATATGGGAGGGCAAATCATTTAAAACATCAGAATGA
GTATTTGGTTTAGAGTTTGGCAACATATGCCCATATGCTGGCTGCCATGAACAAAGGTTGGCTATAAAGA
GGTCATCAGTATATGAAACAGCCCCCTGCTGTCCATTCCTTATTCCATAGAAAAGCCTTGACTTGAGGTT
AGATTTTTTTTATATTTTGTTTTGTGTTATTTTTTTCTTTAACATCCCTAAAATTTTCCTTACATGTTTT
ACTAGCCAGATTTTTCCTCCTCTCCTGACTACTCCCAGTCATAGCTGTCCCTCTTCTCTTATGGAGATCC
CTCGACCTGCAGCCCAAGCTTGGCGTAATCATGGTCATAGCTGTTTCCTGTGTGAAATTGTTATCCGCTC
ACAATTCCACACAACATACGAGCCGGAAGCATAAAGTGTAAAGCCTGGGGTGCCTAATGAGTGAGCTAAC
TCACATTAATTGCGTTGCGCTCACTGCCCGCTTTCCAGTCGGGAAACCTGTCGTGCCAGCGGATCGACAG
TACTAAGCTTGGTGCGTTTTTATGCTTGTAGTATTGTATAATGTTTTTAAGATCCAAGCTTCTGACCTCT
TCTCTTCCTCCCACAGGGCCTCGAGACAATTGCATCGATGGTACCAGTGAAAGTCTGCAATGAATTCGAG
TTGGCGCGCCTGTCATTCTAAATCTCTCTTTCAGCCTAAAGCTTTTTCCCCGTATCCCCCCAGGTGTCTG
CAGGCTCAAAGAGCAGCGAGAAGCGTTCAGAGGAAAGCGATCCCGTGCCACCTTCCCCGTGCCCGGGCTG
TCCCCGCACGCTGCCGGCTCGGGGATGCGGGGGGAGCGCCGGACCGGAGCGGAGCCCCGGGCGGCTCGCT
GCTGCCCCCTAGCGGGGGAGGGACGTAATTACATCCCTGGGGGCTTTGGGAGGGGGCTGTCCCCGTGAGC
TCCCAGGCGCGCCTGTCATTCTAAATCTCTCTTTCAGCCTAAAGCTTTTTCCCCGTATCCCCCCAGGTGT
CTGCAGGCTCAAAGAGCAGCGAGAAGCGTTCAGAGGAAAGCGATCCCGTGCCACCTTCCCCGTGCCCGGG
CTGTCCCCGCACGCTGCCGGCTCGGGGATGCGGGGGGAGCGCCGGACCGGAGCGGAGCCCCGGGCGGCTC
GCTGCTGCCCCCTAGCGGGGGAGGGACGTAATTACATCCCTGGGGGCTTTGGGGGGGGGCTGTCCCCGTG
AGCTCCCAGGCGCGCCAACTCGGTACCGTATCGATGTCGACGTTAACGCTAGTGATATCAACTTTGTATA
GAAAAGTTGGCTCCGAATTCGCCCTTATTAATTGGCTCCGGTGCCCGTCAGTGGGCAGAGCGCACATCGC
CCACAGTCCCCGAGAAGTTGTGGGGAGGGGTCGGCAATTGAACCGGTGCCTAGAGAAGGTGGCGCGGGGT
AAACTGGGAAAGTGATGTCGTGTACTGGCTCCGCCTTTTTCCCGAGGGTGGGGGAGAACCGTATATAAGT
GCAGTAGTCGCCGTGAACGTTCTTTTTCGCAACGGGTTTGCCGCCAGAACACAGGTAAGTGCCGTGTGTG
GTTCCCGCGGGCCTGGCCTCTTTACGGGTTATGGCCCTTGCGTGCCTTGAATTACTTCCACCTGGCTGCA
GTACGTGATTCTTGATCCCGAGCTTCGGGTTGGAAGTGGGTGGGAGAGTTCGAGGCCTTGCGCTTAAGGA
GCCCCTTCGCCTCGTGCTTGAGTTGAGGCCTGGCCTGGGCGCTGGGGCCGCCGCGTGCGAATCTGGTGGC
ACCTTCGCGCCTGTCTCGCTGCTTTCGATAAGTCTCTAGCCATTTAAAATTTTTGATGACCTGCTGCGAC
GCTTTTTTTCTGGCAAGATAGTCTTGTAAATGCGGGCCAAGATCTGCACACTGGTATTTCGGTTTTTGGG
GCCGCGGGCGGCGACGGGGCCCGTGCGTCCCAGCGCACATGTTCGGCGAGGCGGGGCCTGCGAGCGCGGC
CACCGAGAATCGGACGGGGGTAGTCTCAAGCTGGCCGGCCTGCTCTGGTGCCTGGCCTCGCGCCGCCGTG
TATCGCCCCGCCCTGGGCGGCAAGGCTGGCCCGGTCGGCACCAGTTGCGTGAGCGGAAAGATGGCCGCTT
CCCGGCCCTGCTGCAGGGAGCTCAAAATGGAGGACGCGGCGCTCGGGAGAGCGGGCGGGTGAGTCACCCA
CACAAAGGAAAAGGGCCTTTCCGTCCTCAGCCGTCGCTTCATGTGACTCCACGGAGTACCGGGCGCCGTC
CAGGCACCTCGATTAGTTCTCGAGCTTTTGGAGTACGTCGTCTTTAGGTTGGGGGGAGGGGTTTTATGCG
ATGGAGTTTCCCCACACTGAGTGGGTGGAGACTGAAGTTAGGCCAGCTTGGCACTTGATGTAATTCTCCT
TGGAATTTGCCCTTTTTGAGTTTGGATCTTGGTTCATTCTCAAGCCTCAGACAGTGGTTCAAAGTTTTTT
TCTTCCATTTCAGGTGGATCCCAAGGGCGAATTCGACCCAAGTTTGTACAAAAAAGCAGGCTTAGGAATT
CATGGGCCCTAAAAAGAAGCGTAAAGTCGCCCCCCCGACCGATGTCAGCCTGGGGGACGAGCTCCACTTA
GACGGCGAGGACGTGGCGATGGCGCATGCCGACGCGCTAGACGATTTCGATCTGGACATGTTGGGGGACG
GGGATTCCCCGGGTCCGGGATTTACCCCCCACGACTCCGCCCCCTACGGCGCTCTGGATATGGCCGACTT
CGAGTTTGAGCAGATGTTTACCGATGCCCTTGGAATTGACGAGTACGGTGGGGGCGCGCCAACTCAAGAC
GAATTCACCCAACTCTCCCAATCAATCGCCGAGTTCCACACGTACCAACTCGGTAACGGCCGTTGCTCAT
CTCTCCTAGCTCAGCGAATCCACGCGCCGCCGGAAACAGTATGGTCCGTGGTGAGACGTTTCGATAGGCC
ACAGATTTACAAACACTTCATCAAAAGCTGTAACGTGAGTGAAGATTTCGAGATGCGAGTGGGATGCACG
CGCGACGTGAACGTGATAAGTGGATTACCGGCGAATACGTCTCGAGAGAGATTAGATCTGTTGGACGATG
ATCGGAGAGTGACTGGGTTTAGTATAACCGGTGGTGAACATAGGCTGAGGAATTATAAATCGGTTACGAC
GGTTCATAGATTTGAGAAAGAAGAAGAAGAAGAAAGGATCTGGACCGTTGTTTTGGAATCTTATGTTGTT
GATGTACCGGAAGGTAATTCGGAGGAAGATACGAGATTGTTTGCTGATACGGTTATTAGATTGAATCTTC
AGAAACTTGCTTCGATCACTGAAGCTATGAACTACCCATACGATGTTCCAGATTACGCTTGAGGATCCTA
CCCAGCTTTCTTGTACAAAGTGGTACGCGTGAATTCACTCCTCAGGTGCAGGCTGCCTATCAGAAGGTGG
TGGCTGGTGTGGCCAATGCCCTGGCTCACAAATACCACTGAGATCTTTTTCCCTCTGCCAAAAATTATGG
GGACATCATGAAGCCCCTTGAGCATCTGACTTCTGGCTAATAAAGGAAATTTATTTTCATTGCAATAGTG
TGTTGGAATTTTTTGTGTCTCTCACTCGGAAGGACATATGGGAGGGCAAATCATTTAAAACATCAGAATG
AGTATTTGGTTTAGAGTTTGGCAACATATGCCCATATGCTGGCTGCCATGAACAAAGGTTGGCTATAAAG
AGGTCATCAGTATATGAAACAGCCCCCTGCTGTCCATTCCTTATTCCATAGAAAAGCCTTGACTTGAGGT
TAGATTTTTTTTATATTTTGTTTTGTGTTATTTTTTTCTTTAACATCCCTAAAATTTTCCTTACATGTTT
TACTAGCCAGATTTTTCCTCCTCTCCTGACTACTCCCAGTCATAGCTGTCCCTCTTCTCTTATGGAGATC
CCTCGACCTGCAGCCCAAGCTTGGCGTAATCATGGTCATAGCTGTTTCCTGTGTGAAATTGTTATCCGCT
CACAATTCCACACAACATACGAGCCGGAAGCATAAAGTGTAAAGCCTGGGGTGCCTAATGAGTGAGCTAA
CTCACATTAATTGCGTTGCGCTCACTGCCCGCTTTCCAGTCGGGAAACCTGTCGTGCCAGCGGATCGACA
GTACTAAGCTTGGTCTAATACCCAATCTCTCGTCTTATCCAGATGTTTTATACGCCAAGCTTCTGACCTC
TTCTCTTCCTCCCACAGGGCCTCGAGACAATTGCATCGATGGTACCAGTGAAAGTCTGCAATGAATTCGA
GTTGGCGCGCCTGTCATTCTAAATCTCTCTTTCAGCCTAAAGCTTTTTCCCCGTATCCCCCCAGGTGTCT
GCAGGCTCAAAGAGCAGCGAGAAGCGTTCAGAGGAAAGCGATCCCGTGCCACCTTCCCCGTGCCCGGGCT
GTCCCCGCACGCTGCCGGCTCGGGGATGCGGGGGGAGCGCCGGACCGGAGCGGAGCCCCGGGCGGCTCGC
TGCTGCCCCCTAGCGGGGGAGGGACGTAATTACATCCCTGGGGGCTTTGGGAGGGGGCTGTCCCCGTGAG
CTCCCAGGCGCGCCTGTCATTCTAAATCTCTCTTTCAGCCTAAAGCTTTTTCCCCGTATCCCCCCAGGTG
TCTGCAGGCTCAAAGAGCAGCGAGAAGCGTTCAGAGGAAAGCGATCCCGTGCCACCTTCCCCGTGCCCGG
GCTGTCCCCGCACGCTGCCGGCTCGGGGATGCGGGGGGAGCGCCGGACCGGAGCGGAGCCCCGGGCGGCT
CGCTGCTGCCCCCTAGCGGGGGAGGGACGTAATTACATCCCTGGGGGCTTTGGGGGGGGGCTGTCCCCGT
GAGCTCCCAGGCGCGCCAACTCGGTACCGTATCGATGTCGACGTTAACGCTAGTGATATCAACTTTGTAT
AGAAAAGTTGGCTCCGAATTCGCCCTTATTAATTGGCTCCGGTGCCCGTCAGTGGGCAGAGCGCACATCG
CCCACAGTCCCCGAGAAGTTGTGGGGAGGGGTCGGCAATTGAACCGGTGCCTAGAGAAGGTGGCGCGGGG
TAAACTGGGAAAGTGATGTCGTGTACTGGCTCCGCCTTTTTCCCGAGGGTGGGGGAGAACCGTATATAAG
TGCAGTAGTCGCCGTGAACGTTCTTTTTCGCAACGGGTTTGCCGCCAGAACACAGGTAAGTGCCGTGTGT
GGTTCCCGCGGGCCTGGCCTCTTTACGGGTTATGGCCCTTGCGTGCCTTGAATTACTTCCACCTGGCTGC
AGTACGTGATTCTTGATCCCGAGCTTCGGGTTGGAAGTGGGTGGGAGAGTTCGAGGCCTTGCGCTTAAGG
AGCCCCTTCGCCTCGTGCTTGAGTTGAGGCCTGGCCTGGGCGCTGGGGCCGCCGCGTGCGAATCTGGTGG
CACCTTCGCGCCTGTCTCGCTGCTTTCGATAAGTCTCTAGCCATTTAAAATTTTTGATGACCTGCTGCGA
CGCTTTTTTTCTGGCAAGATAGTCTTGTAAATGCGGGCCAAGATCTGCACACTGGTATTTCGGTTTTTGG
GGCCGCGGGCGGCGACGGGGCCCGTGCGTCCCAGCGCACATGTTCGGCGAGGCGGGGCCTGCGAGCGCGG
CCACCGAGAATCGGACGGGGGTAGTCTCAAGCTGGCCGGCCTGCTCTGGTGCCTGGCCTCGCGCCGCCGT
GTATCGCCCCGCCCTGGGCGGCAAGGCTGGCCCGGTCGGCACCAGTTGCGTGAGCGGAAAGATGGCCGCT
TCCCGGCCCTGCTGCAGGGAGCTCAAAATGGAGGACGCGGCGCTCGGGAGAGCGGGCGGGTGAGTCACCC
ACACAAAGGAAAAGGGCCTTTCCGTCCTCAGCCGTCGCTTCATGTGACTCCACGGAGTACCGGGCGCCGT
CCAGGCACCTCGATTAGTTCTCGAGCTTTTGGAGTACGTCGTCTTTAGGTTGGGGGGAGGGGTTTTATGC
GATGGAGTTTCCCCACACTGAGTGGGTGGAGACTGAAGTTAGGCCAGCTTGGCACTTGATGTAATTCTCC
TTGGAATTTGCCCTTTTTGAGTTTGGATCTTGGTTCATTCTCAAGCCTCAGACAGTGGTTCAAAGTTTTT
TTCTTCCATTTCAGGTGGATCCCAAGGGCGAATTCGACCCAAGTTTGTACAAAAAAGCAGGCTGGATCCC
GGTACCCTCGACACCTGCTGACAGGTGCCACCATGGCCCGGACCCCCAGCAGAAGCAGCATCGGATCTCT
GAGAAGCCCCCACACCCACAAGGCCATCCTGACCAGCACCATCGAGATCCTGAAAGAGTGCGGCTACAGC
GGCCTGAGCATCGAGTCTGTGGCTAGAAGGGCTGGCGCCTCCAAGCCCACCATCTACCGGTGGTGGACAA
ACAAGGCCGCCCTGATCGCCGAGGTGTACGAGAACGAGAGCGAGCAGGTCCGAAAGTTCCCCGACCTGGG
CAGCTTCAAGGCCGATCTGGACTTCCTGCTGCGGAACCTGTGGAAAGTGTGGCGGGAAACCATCTGCGGC
GAGGCCTTCAGATGCGTGATCGCTGAGGCCCAGCTGGACCCTGCCACACTGACCCAGCTGAAGGACCAGT
TCATGGAACGGCGGAGAGAGATGCCCAAGAAACTGGTGGAAAACGCCATCAGCAACGGCGAGCTGCCCAA
GGACACCAACCGGGAACTGCTGCTGGATATGATCTTCGGCTTCTGCTGGTACAGACTGCTGACCGAGCAG
CTGACCGTGGAACAGGATATCGAGGAATTCACCTTTCTGCTGATCAACGGCGTGTGCCCCGGCACCCAGA
GAGCGTTAGCACTTAAATTAGCTGGTTTGGACATAGGCGGCGCCAGCACGCGTGTGCCTTTGTATGGTTT
TACTTCGATTTGTGGAAGAAGACCTGAGATGGAAGCTGCTGTTTCGACTATACCAAGATTCCTTCAATCT
TCCTCTGGTTCGATGTTAGATGGTCGGTTTGATCCTCAATCCGCCGCTCATTTCTTCGGTGTTTACGACG
GCCATGGCGGTTCTCAGGTAGCGAACTATTGTAGAGAGAGGATGCATTTGGCTTTGGCGGAGGAGATAGC
TAAGGAGAAACCGATGCTCTGCGATGGTGATACGTGGCTGGAGAAGTGGAAGAAAGCTCTTTTCAACTCG
TTCCTGAGAGTTGACTCGGAGATTGAGTCAGTTGCGCCGGAGACGGTTGGGTCAACGTCGGTGGTTGCCG
TTGTTTTCCCGTCTCACATCTTCGTCGCTAACTGCGGTGACTCTAGAGCCGTTCTTTGCCGCGGCAAAAC
TGCACTTCCATTATCCGTTGACCATAAACCGGATAGAGAAGATGAAGCTGCGAGGATTGAAGCCGCAGGA
GGGAAAGTGATTCAGTGGAATGGAGCTCGTGTTTTCGGTGTTCTCGCCATGTCGAGATCCATTGGCGATA
GATACTTGAAACCATCCATCATTCCTGATCCGGAAGTGACGGCTGTGAAGAGAGTAAAAGAAGATGATTG
TCTGATTTTGGCGAGTGACGGGGTTTGGGATGTAATGACGGATGAAGAAGCGTGTGAGATGGCAAGGAAG
CGGATTCTCTTGTGGCACAAGAAAAACGCGGTGGCTGGGGATGCATCGTTGCTCGCGGATGAGCGGAGAA
AGGAAGGGAAAGATCCTGCGGCGATGTCCGCGGCTGAGTATTTGTCAAAGCTGGCGATACAGAGAGGAAG
CAAAGACAACATAAGTGTGGTGGTGGTTGATTTGAAGGATTACAAGGACGATGACGATAAGTGAAGCTTC
AGTGCAGGTGAATTCTACCACCCAGCTTTCTTGTACAAAGTGGTACGCGTGAATTCACTCCTCAGGTGCA
GGCTGCCTATCAGAAGGTGGTGGCTGGTGTGGCCAATGCCCTGGCTCACAAATACCACTGAGATCTTTTT
CCCTCTGCCAAAAATTATGGGGACATCATGAAGCCCCTTGAGCATCTGACTTCTGGCTAATAAAGGAAAT
TTATTTTCATTGCAATAGTGTGTTGGAATTTTTTGTGTCTCTCACTCGGAAGGACATATGGGAGGGCAAA
TCATTTAAAACATCAGAATGAGTATTTGGTTTAGAGTTTGGCAACATATGCCCATATGCTGGCTGCCATG
AACAAAGGTTGGCTATAAAGAGGTCATCAGTATATGAAACAGCCCCCTGCTGTCCATTCCTTATTCCATA
GAAAAGCCTTGACTTGAGGTTAGATTTTTTTTATATTTTGTTTTGTGTTATTTTTTTCTTTAACATCCCT
AAAATTTTCCTTACATGTTTTACTAGCCAGATTTTTCCTCCTCTCCTGACTACTCCCAGTCATAGCTGTC
CCTCTTCTCTTATGGAGATCCCTCGACCTGCAGCCCAAGCTTGGCGTAATCATGGTCATAGCTGTTTCCT
GTGTGAAATTGTTATCCGCTCACAATTCCACACAACATACGAGCCGGAAGCATAAAGTGTAAAGCCTGGG
GTGCCTAATGAGTGAGCTAACTCACATTAATTGCGTTGCGCTCACTGCCCGCTTTCCAGTCGGGAAACCT
GTCGTGCCAGCGGATCGACAGTACTAAGCTTGGTGAATTCCCTTATGTGAGTGTAAAAGGCAGGCGAGTT
TGTCCCAAGCTTCTGACCTCTTCTCTTCCTCCCACAGGGCCTCGAGACAATTGCATCGATGGTACCAGTG
AAAGTCTGCAATGAATTCGAGTTGGCGCGCCTGTCATTCTAAATCTCTCTTTCAGCCTAAAGCTTTTTCC
CCGTATCCCCCCAGGTGTCTGCAGGCTCAAAGAGCAGCGAGAAGCGTTCAGAGGAAAGCGATCCCGTGCC
ACCTTCCCCGTGCCCGGGCTGTCCCCGCACGCTGCCGGCTCGGGGATGCGGGGGGAGCGCCGGACCGGAG
CGGAGCCCCGGGCGGCTCGCTGCTGCCCCCTAGCGGGGGAGGGACGTAATTACATCCCTGGGGGCTTTGG
GAGGGGGCTGTCCCCGTGAGCTCCCAGGCGCGCCTGTCATTCTAAATCTCTCTTTCAGCCTAAAGCTTTT
TCCCCGTATCCCCCCAGGTGTCTGCAGGCTCAAAGAGCAGCGAGAAGCGTTCAGAGGAAAGCGATCCCGT
GCCACCTTCCCCGTGCCCGGGCTGTCCCCGCACGCTGCCGGCTCGGGGATGCGGGGGGAGCGCCGGACCG
GAGCGGAGCCCCGGGCGGCTCGCTGCTGCCCCCTAGCGGGGGAGGGACGTAATTACATCCCTGGGGGCTT
TGGGGGGGGGCTGTCCCCGTGAGCTCCCAGGCGCGCCAACTCGGTACCGTATCGATGTCGACGTTAACGC
TAGTGATATCAACTTTGTATAGAAAAGTTGGCTCCGAATTCGCCCTTATTAATTGGCTCCGGTGCCCGTC
AGTGGGCAGAGCGCACATCGCCCACAGTCCCCGAGAAGTTGTGGGGAGGGGTCGGCAATTGAACCGGTGC
CTAGAGAAGGTGGCGCGGGGTAAACTGGGAAAGTGATGTCGTGTACTGGCTCCGCCTTTTTCCCGAGGGT
GGGGGAGAACCGTATATAAGTGCAGTAGTCGCCGTGAACGTTCTTTTTCGCAACGGGTTTGCCGCCAGAA
CACAGGTAAGTGCCGTGTGTGGTTCCCGCGGGCCTGGCCTCTTTACGGGTTATGGCCCTTGCGTGCCTTG
AATTACTTCCACCTGGCTGCAGTACGTGATTCTTGATCCCGAGCTTCGGGTTGGAAGTGGGTGGGAGAGT
TCGAGGCCTTGCGCTTAAGGAGCCCCTTCGCCTCGTGCTTGAGTTGAGGCCTGGCCTGGGCGCTGGGGCC
GCCGCGTGCGAATCTGGTGGCACCTTCGCGCCTGTCTCGCTGCTTTCGATAAGTCTCTAGCCATTTAAAA
TTTTTGATGACCTGCTGCGACGCTTTTTTTCTGGCAAGATAGTCTTGTAAATGCGGGCCAAGATCTGCAC
ACTGGTATTTCGGTTTTTGGGGCCGCGGGCGGCGACGGGGCCCGTGCGTCCCAGCGCACATGTTCGGCGA
GGCGGGGCCTGCGAGCGCGGCCACCGAGAATCGGACGGGGGTAGTCTCAAGCTGGCCGGCCTGCTCTGGT
GCCTGGCCTCGCGCCGCCGTGTATCGCCCCGCCCTGGGCGGCAAGGCTGGCCCGGTCGGCACCAGTTGCG
TGAGCGGAAAGATGGCCGCTTCCCGGCCCTGCTGCAGGGAGCTCAAAATGGAGGACGCGGCGCTCGGGAG
AGCGGGCGGGTGAGTCACCCACACAAAGGAAAAGGGCCTTTCCGTCCTCAGCCGTCGCTTCATGTGACTC
CACGGAGTACCGGGCGCCGTCCAGGCACCTCGATTAGTTCTCGAGCTTTTGGAGTACGTCGTCTTTAGGT
TGGGGGGAGGGGTTTTATGCGATGGAGTTTCCCCACACTGAGTGGGTGGAGACTGAAGTTAGGCCAGCTT
GGCACTTGATGTAATTCTCCTTGGAATTTGCCCTTTTTGAGTTTGGATCTTGGTTCATTCTCAAGCCTCA
GACAGTGGTTCAAAGTTTTTTTCTTCCATTTCAGGTGGATCCCAAGGGCGAATTCGACCCAAGTTTGTAC
AAAAAAGCAGGCTGATCGCCACCATGGTGTCTAAGGGCGAAGAGCTGATTAAGGAGAACATGCACATGAA
GCTGTACATGGAGGGCACCGTGAACAACCACCACTTCAAGTGCACATCCGAGGGCGAAGGCAAGCCCTAC
GAGGGCACCCAGACCATGAGAATCAAGGTGGTCGAGGGCGGCCCTCTCCCCTTCGCCTTCGACATCCTGG
CTACCAGCTTCATGTACGGCAGCAAAACCTTCATCAACCACACCCAGGGCATCCCCGACTTCTTTAAGCA
GTCCTTCCCTGAGGGCTTCACATGGGAGAGAGTCACCACATACGAAGACGGGGGCGTGCTGACCGCTACC
CAGGACACCAGCCTCCAGGACGGCTGCCTCATCTACAACGTCAAGATCAGAGGGGTGAACTTCCCATCCA
ACGGCCCTGTGATGCAGAAGAAAACACTCGGCTGGGAGGCCTCCACCGAGATGCTGTACCCCGCTGACGG
CGGCCTGGAAGGCAGAAGCGACATGGCCCTGAAGCTCGTGGGCGGGGGCCACCTGATCTGCAACTTGAAG
ACCACATACAGATCCAAGAAACCCGCTAAGAACCTCAAGATGCCCGGCGTCTACTATGTGGACAGAAGAC
TGGAAAGAATCAAGGAGGCCGACAAAGAGACCTACGTCGAGCAGCACGAGGTGGCTGTGGCCAGATACTG
CGACCTCCCTAGCAAACTGGGGCACAAACTTAATTGATACCCAGCTTTCTTGTACAAAGTGGTACGCGTG
AATTCACTCCTCAGGTGCAGGCTGCCTATCAGAAGGTGGTGGCTGGTGTGGCCAATGCCCTGGCTCACAA
ATACCACTGAGATCTTTTTCCCTCTGCCAAAAATTATGGGGACATCATGAAGCCCCTTGAGCATCTGACT
TCTGGCTAATAAAGGAAATTTATTTTCATTGCAATAGTGTGTTGGAATTTTTTGTGTCTCTCACTCGGAA
GGACATATGGGAGGGCAAATCATTTAAAACATCAGAATGAGTATTTGGTTTAGAGTTTGGCAACATATGC
CCATATGCTGGCTGCCATGAACAAAGGTTGGCTATAAAGAGGTCATCAGTATATGAAACAGCCCCCTGCT
GTCCATTCCTTATTCCATAGAAAAGCCTTGACTTGAGGTTAGATTTTTTTTATATTTTGTTTTGTGTTAT
TTTTTTCTTTAACATCCCTAAAATTTTCCTTACATGTTTTACTAGCCAGATTTTTCCTCCTCTCCTGACT
ACTCCCAGTCATAGCTGTCCCTCTTCTCTTATGGAGATCCCTCGACCTGCAGCCCAAGCTTGGCGTAATC
ATGGTCATAGCTGTTTCCTGTGTGAAATTGTTATCCGCTCACAATTCCACACAACATACGAGCCGGAAGC
ATAAAGTGTAAAGCCTGGGGTGCCTAATGAGTGAGCTAACTCACATTAATTGCGTTGCGCTCACTGCCCG
CTTTCCAGTCGGGAAACCTGTCGTGCCAGCGGATCGACAGTACTAAGCTTGGTTGCTTGCAAAAGCAGTA
ATTGGAAAGCACTCTCAAAGAATCCCAATTGCATCGATGGTACCAGTGAAAGTCTGCAATGAATTCGAGT
TGGCGCGCCTGTCATTCTAAATCTCTCTTTCAGCCTAAAGCTTTTTCCCCGTATCCCCCCAGGTGTCTGC
AGGCTCAAAGAGCAGCGAGAAGCGTTCAGAGGAAAGCGATCCCGTGCCACCTTCCCCGTGCCCGGGCTGT
CCCCGCACGCTGCCGGCTCGGGGATGCGGGGGGAGCGCCGGACCGGAGCGGAGCCCCGGGCGGCTCGCTG
CTGCCCCCTAGCGGGGGAGGGACGTAATTACATCCCTGGGGGCTTTGGGAGGGGGCTGTCCCCGTGAGCT
CCCAGGCGCGCCTGTCATTCTAAATCTCTCTTTCAGCCTAAAGCTTTTTCCCCGTATCCCCCCAGGTGTC
TGCAGGCTCAAAGAGCAGCGAGAAGCGTTCAGAGGAAAGCGATCCCGTGCCACCTTCCCCGTGCCCGGGC
TGTCCCCGCACGCTGCCGGCTCGGGGATGCGGGGGGAGCGCCGGACCGGAGCGGAGCCCCGGGCGGCTCG
CTGCTGCCCCCTAGCGGGGGAGGGACGTAATTACATCCCTGGGGGCTTTGGGGGGGGGCTGTCCCCGTGA
GCTCCCAGGCGCGCCAACTCGGTACCGTATCGATGTCGACGGTGCGTTTTTATGCTTGTAGTATTGTATA
ATGTTTTTAAGATCCTAGGGATAACAGGGTAATCGGCCGCTACTAGGGACAGGATTGGTGACAGAAAAGC
CCCATCCTTAGGCCTCCTCCTTCCTAGTCTCCTGATATTGGGTCTAACCCCCACCTCCTGTTAGGCAGAT
TCCTTATCTGGTGACACACCCCCATTTCCTGGAGCCATCTCTCTCCTTGCCAGAACCTCTAAGGTTTGCT
TACGATGGAGCCAGAGAGGATCCTGGGAGGGAGAGCTTGGCAGGGGGTGGGAGGGAAGGGGGGGATGCGT
GACCTGCCCGGTTCTCAGTGGCCACCCTGCGCTACCCTCTCCCAGAACCTGAGCTGCTCTGACGCGGCTG
TCTGGTGCGTTTCACTGATCCTGGTGCTGCAGCTTCCTTACACTTCCCAAGAGGAGAAGCAGTTTGGAAA
AACAAAATCAGAATAAGTTGGTCCTGAGTTCTAACTTTGGCTCTTCACCTTTCTAGTCCCCAATTTATAT
TGTTCCTCCGTGCGTCAGTTTTACCTGTGAGATAAGGCCAGTAGCCAGCCCCGTCCTGGCAGGGCTGTGG
TGAGGAGGGGGGTGTCCGTGTGGAAAACTCCCTTTGTGAGAATGGTGCGTCCTAGGTGTTCACCAGGTCG
TGGCCGCCTCTACTCCCTTTCTCTTTCTCCATCCTTCTTTCCTTAAAGAGTCCCCAGTGCTATCTGGGAC
ATATTCCTCCGCCCAGAGCAGGGTCCCGCTTCCCTAAGGCCCTGCTCTGGGCTTCTGGGTTTGAGTCCTT
GGCAAGCCCAGGAGAGGCGCTCAGGCTTCCCTGTCCCCCTTCCTCGTCCACCATCTCATGCCCCTGGCTC
TCCTGCCCCTTCCCTACAGGGGTTCCTGGCTCTGCTCTCCACCGCGGGCAGCTCTGGCCCGTGTCTCAAA
ATCTCTGATGTTACATTGCACAAGATAAAATAATATCATCATGAACAATAAAACTGTCTGCTTACATAAA
CAGTAATACAAGGGGTGTTATGAGCCATATTCAACGGGAAACGTCGAGGCCGCGATTAAATTCCAACATG
GATGCTGATTTATATGGGTATAAATGGGCTCGCGATAATGTCGGGCAATCAGGTGCGACAATCTATCGCT
TGTATGGGAAGCCCGATGCGCCAGAGTTGTTTCTGAAACATGGCAAAGGTAGCGTTGCCAATGATGTTAC
AGATGAGATGGTCAGACTAAACTGGCTGACGGAATTTATGCCTCTTCCGACCATCAAGCATTTTATCCGT
ACTCCTGATGATGCATGGTTACTCACCACTGCGATCCCCGGAAAAACAGCATTCCAGGTATTAGAAGAAT
ATCCTGATTCAGGTGAAAATATTGTTGATGCGCTGGCAGTGTTCCTGCGCCGGTTGCATTCGATTCCTGT
TTGTAATTGTCCTTTTAACAGCGATCGCGTATTTCGTCTCGCTCAGGCGCAATCACGAATGAATAACGGT
TTGGTTGATGCGAGTGATTTTGATGACGAGCGTAATGGCTGGCCTGTTGAACAAGTCTGGAAAGAAATGC
ATAAACTTTTGCCATTCTCACCGGATTCAGTCGTCACTCATGGTGATTTCTCACTTGATAACCTTATTTT
TGACGAGGGGAAATTAATAGGTTGTATTGATGTTGGACGAGTCGGAATCGCAGACCGATACCAGGATCTT
GCCATCCTATGGAACTGCCTCGGTGAGTTTTCTCCTTCATTACAGAAACGGCTTTTTCAAAAATATGGTA
TTGATAATCCTGATATGAATAAATTGCAGTTTCATTTGATGCTCGATGAGTTTTTCTAATCAGAATTGGT
TAATTGGTTGTAACACTGGCAGAGCATTACGCTGACTTGACGGGACGGCGCAAGCTCATGACCAAAATCC
CTTAACGTGAGTTACGCGTCGTTCCACTGAGCGTCAGACGGTATCACTAGTATTACAGAGGTAAGTTATA
ACAGTCGCCTAACCCAATTGAGGGGATAACGCAGGAAAGAACATGTGAGCAAAAGGCCAGCAAAAGGCCA
GGAACCGTAAAAAGGCCGCGTTGCTGGCGTTTTTCCATAGGCTCCGCCCCCCTGACGAGCATCACAAAAA
TCGACGCTCAAGTCAGAGGTGGCGAAACCCGACAGGACTATAAAGATACCAGGCGTTTCCCCCTGGAAGC
TCCCTCGTGCGCTCTCCTGTTCCGACCCTGCCGCTTACCGGATACCTGTCCGCCTTTCTCCCTTCGGGAA
GCGTGGCGCTTTCTCATAGCTCACGCTGTAGGTATCTCAGTTCGGTGTAGGTCGTTCGCTCCAAGCTGGG
CTGTGTGCACGAACCCCCCGTTCAGCCCGACCGCTGCGCCTTATCCGGTAACTATCGTCTTGAGTCCAAC
CCGGTAAGACACGACTTATCGCCACTGGCAGCAGCCACTGGTAACAGGATTAGCAGAGCGAGGTATGTAG
GCGGTGCTACAGAGTTCTTGAAGTGGTGGCCTAACTACGGCTACACTAGAAGAACAGTATTTGGTATCTG
CGCTCTGCTGAAGCCAGTTACCTTCGGAAAAAGAGTTGGTAGCTCTTGATCCGGCAAACAAACCACCGCT
GGTAGCGGTGGTTTTTTTGTTTGCAAGCAGCAGATTACGCGCAGAAAAAAAGGATCTCAAGAAGATCCTT
TGATCTTTTCTACGGGGTCTGACGCTCAGTGGAACGAAAACTCACGTTAAGGGATTTTGGTCATGAGATT
ATCAAAAAGGATCTTCACCTAGATCCTTTTAAATTAAAAATGAAGTTTTAAATCAATCTAAAGTATATAT
GAGTAAACTTGGTCTGACAGTTACCAATGCTTAATCAGTGAGGCACCTATCTCAGCGATCTGTCTATTTC
GTTCATCCATAGTTGCCTGACTCCCCGTCGTGTAGATAACTACGATACGGGAGGGCTTACCATCTGGCCC
CAGTGCTGCAATGATACCGCGAGACCCACGCTCACCGGCTCCAGATTTATCAGCAATAAACCAGCCAGCC
GGAAGGGCCGAGCGCAGAAGTGGTCCTGCAACTTTATCCGCCTCCATCCAGTCTATTAATTGTTGCCGGG
AAGCTAGAGTAAGTAGTTCGCCAGTTAATAGTTTGCGCAACGTTGTTGCCATTGCTACAGGCATCGTGGT
GTCACGCTCGTCGTTTGGTATGGCTTCATTCAGCTCCGGTTCCCAACGATCAAGGCGAGTTACATGATCC
CCCATGTTGTGCAAAAAAGCGGTTAGCTCCTTCGGTCCTCCGATCGTTGTCAGAAGTAAGTTGGCCGCAG
TGTTATCACTCATGGTTATGGCAGCACTGCATAATTCTCTTACTGTCATGCCATCCGTAAGATGCTTTTC
TGTGACTGGTGAGTACTCAACCAAGTCATTCTGAGAATAGTGTATGCGGCGACCGAGTTGCTCTTGCCCG
GCGTCAATACGGGATAATACCGCGCCACATAGCAGAACTTTAAAAGTGCTCATCATTGGAAAACGTTCTT
CGGGGCGAAAACTCTCAAGGATCTTACCGCTGTTGAGATCCAGTTCGATGTAACCCACTCGTGCACCCAA
CTGATCTTCAGCATCTTTTACTTTCACCAGCGTTTCTGGGTGAGCAAAAACAGGAAGGCAAAATGCCGCA
AAAAAGGGAATAAGGGCGACACGGAAATGTTGAATACTCATACTCTTCCTTTTTCAATATTATTGAAGCA
TTTATCAGGGTTATTGTCTCATGAGCGGATACATATTTGAATGTATTTAGAAAAATAAACAAATAGGGGT
TCCGCGCACATTTCCCCGAAAAGTGCCACCTAAATTGTAAGCGTTAATATTTTGTTAAAATTCGCGTTAA
ATTTTTGTTAAATCAGCTCATTTTTTAACCAATAGGCCGAAATCGGCAAAATCCCTTATAAATCAAAAGA
ATAGACCGAGATAGGGT
[37 nt withheld, positions 21018-21054]
AAAGAACGTGGACTCCAACGTCAAAGG
[49 nt withheld, positions 21082-21130]
T
[91 nt withheld, positions 21132-21222]
G
[124 nt withheld, positions 21224-21347]
CCCATTCGCCATTCAGGCTGCGCAACTGTTGGGAAGGGCGATCGGTGCGGGCCTCTTCGCTATTACGCCA
GCTGGCGAAAGGGGGATGTGCTGCAAGGCGATTAAGTTGGGTAACGCCAGGGTTTTCCCAGTCACGACGT
TGTAAAACGACGGCCAGTGAGCGCGCGTAATACGACTCACTATAGGGCGAATTGGGTACCGTATCG
Features (pLannotate 1.2.2; 67 found; start..end, strand, type, name):
     26..46      +  protein_bind   attB4: mutant version of attB; core recombination site for the Gateway® BP reaction BP Clonase™
    112..132     +  protein_bind   attB1: mutant version of attB; core recombination site for the Gateway® BP reaction BP Clonase™
    151..549     +  CDS            BSD: blasticidin S deaminase; Aspergillus terreus BSD; confers resistance to blasticidin
    551..575     -  protein_bind   attB2: mutant version of attB; recombination site for the Gateway® BP reaction BP Clonase™
    579..659     +  CDS            HBB (fragment): HBB_PONPY - Experimental evidence at transcript level: Swiss-Prot protein existence level 2. Involved in oxygen transport from the lung to the various peripheral tissues. From Pongo pygmaeus (Bornean orangutan).
    730..785     +  polyA_signal   β-globin poly(A) signal: rabbit β-globin polyadenylation signal (Gil and Proudfoot, 1987)
   1215..1240    +  misc_feature   SA: splice acceptor site
   1912..1932    +  protein_bind   attB4: mutant version of attB; core recombination site for the Gateway® BP reaction BP Clonase™
   2152..2188    +  promoter       minimal CMV promoter (fragment): human cytomegalovirus (CMV) immediate early promoter
   2227..2247    +  protein_bind   attB1: mutant version of attB; core recombination site for the Gateway® BP reaction BP Clonase™
   2260..3984    +  CDS            Fut8: FUT8_MOUSE - Experimental evidence at protein level: Swiss-Prot protein existence level 1. Catalyzes the addition of fucose in alpha 1-6 linkage to the first GlcNAc residue, next to the peptide chains in N-glycans. From Mus musculus (Mouse).
   3989..4013    -  protein_bind   attB2: mutant version of attB; recombination site for the Gateway® BP reaction BP Clonase™
   4017..4097    +  CDS            HBB (fragment): HBB_PONPY - Experimental evidence at transcript level: Swiss-Prot protein existence level 2. Involved in oxygen transport from the lung to the various peripheral tissues. From Pongo pygmaeus (Bornean orangutan).
   4168..4223    +  polyA_signal   β-globin poly(A) signal: rabbit β-globin polyadenylation signal (Gil and Proudfoot, 1987)
   4606..4628    -  protein_bind   lac operator (fragment): The lac repressor binds to the lac operator to inhibit transcription in E. coli. This inhibition can be relieved by adding lactose or isopropyl-β-D-thiogalactopyranoside (IPTG). lac repressor encoded by lacI
   4632..4662    -  promoter       lac promoter: promoter for the E. coli lac operon
   4677..4698    -  protein_bind   CAP binding site: CAP binding activates transcription in the presence of cAMP. E. coli catabolite activator protein
   4711..4750    -  CDS            lacI (fragment): lac repressor; lacI; The lac repressor binds to the lac operator to inhibit transcription in E. coli. This inhibition can be relieved by adding lactose or isopropyl-β-D-thiogalactopyranoside (IPTG).
   4822..4847    +  misc_feature   SA: splice acceptor site
   5519..5539    +  protein_bind   attB4: mutant version of attB; core recombination site for the Gateway® BP reaction BP Clonase™
   5583..5794    +  promoter       EF-1α core promoter: core promoter for human elongation factor EF-1α
   5795..6733    +  intron         EF-1α intron A: intron upstream of the start codon of human EF-1α
   6759..6779    +  protein_bind   attB1: mutant version of attB; core recombination site for the Gateway® BP reaction BP Clonase™
   6819..7052    +  CDS            VP16 AD: transcriptional activation domain of herpes simplex virus protein VP16 (Triezenberg et al., 1988; Cousens et al., 1989); UL48
   7062..7592    +  CDS            PYL1 (fragment): PYL1_ARATH - Also known as RCAR12. Experimental evidence at protein level: Swiss-Prot protein existence level 1. Receptor for abscisic acid (ABA) required for ABA-mediated responses such as stomatal closure and germination inhibition. Inhibits the activity of group-A protein phosphatases type 2C (PP2Cs) when activated by ABA (PubMed:19407143, PubMed:19855379, PubMed:19893533, PubMed:19898420, PubMed:23844015, PubMed:21658606). Can be activated by both (-)-ABA and (+)-ABA (PubMed:23844015). From Arabidopsis thaliana (Mouse-ear cress).
   7593..7620    +  CDS            3xHA (fragment): three tandem HA epitope tags
   7630..7654    -  protein_bind   attB2: mutant version of attB; recombination site for the Gateway® BP reaction BP Clonase™
   7658..7738    +  CDS            HBB (fragment): HBB_PONPY - Experimental evidence at transcript level: Swiss-Prot protein existence level 2. Involved in oxygen transport from the lung to the various peripheral tissues. From Pongo pygmaeus (Bornean orangutan).
   7809..7864    +  polyA_signal   β-globin poly(A) signal: rabbit β-globin polyadenylation signal (Gil and Proudfoot, 1987)
   8247..8269    -  protein_bind   lac operator (fragment): The lac repressor binds to the lac operator to inhibit transcription in E. coli. This inhibition can be relieved by adding lactose or isopropyl-β-D-thiogalactopyranoside (IPTG). lac repressor encoded by lacI
   8273..8303    -  promoter       lac promoter: promoter for the E. coli lac operon
   8318..8339    -  protein_bind   CAP binding site: CAP binding activates transcription in the presence of cAMP. E. coli catabolite activator protein
   8352..8391    -  CDS            lacI (fragment): lac repressor; lacI; The lac repressor binds to the lac operator to inhibit transcription in E. coli. This inhibition can be relieved by adding lactose or isopropyl-β-D-thiogalactopyranoside (IPTG).
   8463..8488    +  misc_feature   SA: splice acceptor site
   9160..9180    +  protein_bind   attB4: mutant version of attB; core recombination site for the Gateway® BP reaction BP Clonase™
   9224..9435    +  promoter       EF-1α core promoter: core promoter for human elongation factor EF-1α
   9436..10374   +  intron         EF-1α intron A: intron upstream of the start codon of human EF-1α
  10400..10420   +  protein_bind   attB1: mutant version of attB; core recombination site for the Gateway® BP reaction BP Clonase™
  11114..12007   +  CDS            ABI1 (fragment): P2C56_ARATH - Experimental evidence at protein level: Swiss-Prot protein existence level 1. Key component and repressor of the abscisic acid (ABA) signaling pathway that regulates numerous ABA responses, such as stomatal closure, osmotic water permeability of the plasma membrane (Pos), drought-induced resistance and rhizogenesis, response to glucose, high light stress, seed germination and inhibition of vegetative growth. During the stomatal closure regulation, modulates the inward calcium-channel permeability as well as the actin reorganization in guard cells in response to ABA. Involved in t
  12060..12084   -  protein_bind   attB2: mutant version of attB; recombination site for the Gateway® BP reaction BP Clonase™
  12088..12168   +  CDS            HBB (fragment): HBB_PONPY - Experimental evidence at transcript level: Swiss-Prot protein existence level 2. Involved in oxygen transport from the lung to the various peripheral tissues. From Pongo pygmaeus (Bornean orangutan).
  12239..12294   +  polyA_signal   β-globin poly(A) signal: rabbit β-globin polyadenylation signal (Gil and Proudfoot, 1987)
  12677..12699   -  protein_bind   lac operator (fragment): The lac repressor binds to the lac operator to inhibit transcription in E. coli. This inhibition can be relieved by adding lactose or isopropyl-β-D-thiogalactopyranoside (IPTG). lac repressor encoded by lacI
  12703..12733   -  promoter       lac promoter: promoter for the E. coli lac operon
  12748..12769   -  protein_bind   CAP binding site: CAP binding activates transcription in the presence of cAMP. E. coli catabolite activator protein
  12782..12821   -  CDS            lacI (fragment): lac repressor; lacI; The lac repressor binds to the lac operator to inhibit transcription in E. coli. This inhibition can be relieved by adding lactose or isopropyl-β-D-thiogalactopyranoside (IPTG).
  12893..12918   +  misc_feature   SA: splice acceptor site
  13590..13610   +  protein_bind   attB4: mutant version of attB; core recombination site for the Gateway® BP reaction BP Clonase™
  13654..13865   +  promoter       EF-1α core promoter: core promoter for human elongation factor EF-1α
  13866..14804   +  intron         EF-1α intron A: intron upstream of the start codon of human EF-1α
  14830..14850   +  protein_bind   attB1: mutant version of attB; core recombination site for the Gateway® BP reaction BP Clonase™
  14864..15577   +  CDS            TagRFP: monomeric derivative of red fluorescent protein from Entacmaea quadricolor (Merzlyak et al., 2007) mammalian codon-optimized
  15579..15603   -  protein_bind   attB2: mutant version of attB; recombination site for the Gateway® BP reaction BP Clonase™
  15607..15687   +  CDS            HBB (fragment): HBB_PONPY - Experimental evidence at transcript level: Swiss-Prot protein existence level 2. Involved in oxygen transport from the lung to the various peripheral tissues. From Pongo pygmaeus (Bornean orangutan).
  15758..15813   +  polyA_signal   β-globin poly(A) signal: rabbit β-globin polyadenylation signal (Gil and Proudfoot, 1987)
  16196..16218   -  protein_bind   lac operator (fragment): The lac repressor binds to the lac operator to inhibit transcription in E. coli. This inhibition can be relieved by adding lactose or isopropyl-β-D-thiogalactopyranoside (IPTG). lac repressor encoded by lacI
  16222..16252   -  promoter       lac promoter: promoter for the E. coli lac operon
  16267..16288   -  protein_bind   CAP binding site: CAP binding activates transcription in the presence of cAMP. E. coli catabolite activator protein
  16301..16340   -  CDS            lacI (fragment): lac repressor; lacI; The lac repressor binds to the lac operator to inhibit transcription in E. coli. This inhibition can be relieved by adding lactose or isopropyl-β-D-thiogalactopyranoside (IPTG).
  17122..17958   +  misc_feature   HA-R: right homology arm from the adeno-associated virus integration site (AAVS1) within intron 1 of the human PPP1R12C gene
  18080..18889   +  CDS            KanR: aminoglycoside phosphotransferase; aph(3')-Ia; confers resistance to kanamycin in bacteria or G418 (Geneticin®) in eukaryotes
  19142..19730   -  rep_origin     ori: high-copy-number ColE1/pMB1/pBR322/pUC origin of replication
  19901..20761   -  CDS            AmpR: β-lactamase; bla; confers resistance to ampicillin, carbenicillin, and related antibiotics
  20762..20866   -  promoter       AmpR promoter: bla
  20919..21347   -  rep_origin     f1 ori (sequence partly withheld): f1 bacteriophage origin of replication; arrow indicates direction of (+) strand synthesis
  21352..21507   -  CDS            lacZα (fragment): LacZα fragment of β-galactosidase; lacZ fragment
  21515..21533   +  promoter       T7 promoter: promoter for bacteriophage T7 RNA polymerase
