[The description below was written by a language model from this plasmid's Addgene catalogue record and pLannotate feature annotations shown in this document.]
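Description:
FUT8-ABA is a large (about 21.5 kb) multi-gene mammalian expression construct that places the Chinese hamster (Cricetulus griseus) alpha-(1,6)-fucosyltransferase FUT8 under abscisic acid (ABA) control. The catalogue lists the backbone as pJAZZ. The annotated sequence shows a ColE1/pUC-type origin, an f1 origin, a lacZα fragment and a T7 promoter, with both AmpR and KanR markers, which matches the recorded dual ampicillin/kanamycin selection in bacteria. Copy number is not recorded.

The payload is a series of transcription units assembled by Gibson cloning. Each unit is flanked by Gateway attB4/attB1/attB2 scars and ends in a rabbit β-globin polyadenylation signal. FUT8 is driven by a PhlF-activatable promoter made of six PhlF operators upstream of a minimal CMV promoter, which should have little activity on its own. Two hEF1a-driven units (core promoter plus intron A) supply the split activator: NLS-VP16-PYL1, which carries an HA tag fragment, and PhlF-NES-Gal4-ABI. ABA induces dimerisation of the plant proteins PYL1 and ABI1. This brings the VP16 activation domain to the operator-bound PhlF DNA-binding fusion and switches on FUT8 transcription in a small-molecule-dependent way. A fourth hEF1a unit expresses the red fluorescent protein TagFP635 (mKate) constitutively as a marker.

The feature table also shows elements the catalogue does not describe. These are a blasticidin S deaminase coding sequence with no annotated promoter upstream, repeated splice-acceptor annotations between units, and a segment matching an AAVS1 right homology arm. These may relate to genomic integration, but the record does not explain their role. According to the associated publication title, the construct was used for small-molecule control of antibody N-glycosylation, here core fucosylation, in engineered mammalian cells.
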