Addgene plasmid #124632: FUT8-ABA
Purpose: Abscisic acid-inducible FUT8 expression in mammalian cells
Depositing lab: Ron Weiss. Publication: Small-molecule control of antibody N-glycosylation in engineered mammalian cells. Chang MM, Gaidukov L, Jung G, Tseng WA, Scarcelli JJ, Cornell R, Marshall JK, Lyles JL, Sakorafas P, Chu AA, Cote K, Tzvetkova B, Dolatshahi S, Sumit M, Mulukutla BC, Lauffenburger DA, Figueroa B Jr, Summers NM, Lu TK, Weiss R. Nat Chem Biol. 2019 May 20. pii: 10.1038/s41589-019-0288-4. doi: 10.1038/s41589-019-0288-4. PubMed 31110306.
Backbone
  Vector backbone: pJAZZ
  Backbone manufacturer: Lucigen
  Vector type: Mammalian Expression
Growth in bacteria
  Bacterial resistance: Ampicillin and Kanamycin, 100 & 50 μg/mL
  Growth temperature: 30°C
  Growth strain: NEB Stable
  Copy number: Unknown
Gene/Insert 1
  Gene/Insert name: Alpha-(1,6)-fucosyltransferase (alt name: FUT8)
  Species: Cricetulus griseus
  Insert size (bp): 1728
  Promoter: PhlF-activatable promoter (6x PhlF Operators + miniCMV promoter)
  Cloning method: Gibson Cloning
  Sequencing primers: 5′ GGCACAGTCAATGAAGTTTGAAAACCAATAAGAGCTCGGTAAACC; 3′ GGATCTTAAAAACATTATACAATACTACAAGCATAAAAACGCACC
Gene/Insert 2
  Gene/Insert name: NLS-VP16-PYL1
  Insert size (bp): 831
  Promoter: hEF1a
  Cloning method: Gibson Cloning
  Sequencing primers: 5′ GGTGCGTTTTTATGCTTGTAGTATTGTATAATGTTTTTAAGATCC; 3′ GGCGTATAAAACATCTGGATAAGACGAGAGATTGGGTATTAGACC
Gene/Insert 3
  Gene/Insert name: PhlF(activator)-NES-Gal4-ABI
  Insert size (bp): 1572
  Promoter: hEF1a
  Cloning method: Gibson Cloning
  Sequencing primers: 5′ GGTCTAATACCCAATCTCTCGTCTTATCCAGATGTTTTATACGCC; 3′ GGGACAAACTCGCCTGCCTTTTACACTCACATAAGGGAATTCACC
Gene/Insert 4
  Gene/Insert name: TagFP635 (alt name: mKate)
  Insert size (bp): 713
  Promoter: hEF1a
  Cloning method: Gibson Cloning
  Sequencing primers: 5′ GGTGAATTCCCTTATGTGAGTGTAAAAGGCAGGCGAGTTTGTCCC; 3′ GGATTCTTTGAGAGTGCTTTCCAATTACTGCTTTTGCAAGCAACC
Terms and licenses: Academic/Nonprofit Terms; Industry Terms: Not Available to Industry
How to cite: FUT8-ABA was a gift from Ron Weiss (Addgene plasmid # 124632)
