>Addgene plasmid #124632 | FUT8-ABA | addgene partial sequence | sequence record 248070 | Addgene Partial NGS Result
GGCGCGCCTGTCATTCTAAATCTCTCTTTCAGCCTAAAGCTTTTTCCCCGTATCCCCCCAGGTGTCTGCA
GGCTCAAAGAGCAGCGAGAAGCGTTCAGAGGAAAGCGATCCCGTGCCACCTTCCCCGTGCCCGGGCTGTC
CCCGCACGCTGCCGGCTCGGGGATGCGGGGGGAGCGCCGGACCGGAGCGGAGCCCCGGGCGGCTCGCTGC
TGCCCCCTAGCGGGGGAGGGACGTAATTACATCCCTGGGGGCTTTGGGGGGGGGCTGTCCCCGTGAGCTC
CCAGGCGCGCCAACTCGGTACCGTATCGATGTCGACGGTGCGTTTTTATGCTTGTAGTATTGTATAATGT
TTTTAAGATCCTAGGGATAACAGGGTAATCGGCCGCTACTAGGGACAGGATTGGTGACAGAAAAGCCCCA
TCCTTAGGCCTCCTCCTTCCTAGTCTCCTGATATTGGGTCTAACCCCCACCTCCTGTTAGGCAGATTCCT
TATCTGGTGACACACCCCCATTTCCTGGAGCCATCTCTCTCCTTGCCAGAACCTCTAAGGTTTGCTTACG
ATGGAGCCAGAGAGGATCCTGGGAGGGAGAGCTTGGCAGGGGGTGGGAGGGAAGGGGGGGATGCGTGACC
TGCCCGGTTCTCAGTGGCCACCCTGCGCTACCCTCTCCCAGAACCTGAGCTGCTCTGACGCGGCTGTCTG
GTGCGTTTCACTGATCCTGGTGCTGCAGCTTCCTTACACTTCCCAAGAGGAGAAGCAGTTTGGAAAAACA
AAATCAGAATAAGTTGGTCCTGAGTTCTAACTTTGGCTCTTCACCTTTCTAGTCCCCAATTTATATTGTT
CCTCCGTGCGTCAGTTTTACCTGTGAGATAAGGCCAGTAGCCAGCCCCGTCCTGGCAGGGCTGTGGTGAG
GAGGGGGGTGTCCGTGTGGAAAACTCCCTTTGTGAGAATGGTGCGTCCTAGGTGTTCACCAGGTCGTGGC
CGCCTCTACTCCCTTTCTCTTTCTCCATCCTTCTTTCCTTAAAGAGTCCCCAGTGCTATCTGGGACATAT
TCCTCCGCCCAGAGCAGGGTCCCGCTTCCCTAAGGCCCTGCTCTGGGCTTCTGGGTTTGAGTCCTTGGCA
AGCCCAGGAGAGGCGCTCAGGCTTCCCTGTCCCCCTTCCTCGTCCACCATCTCATGCCCCTGGCTCTCCT
GCCCCTTCCCTACAGGGGTTCCTGGCTCTGCTCTCCACCGCGGGAGCTCTGGCCCGTGTCTCAAAATCTC
TGATGTTACATTGCACAAGATAAAAATATATCATCATGAACAATAAAACTGTCTGCTTACATAAACAGTA
ATACAAGGGGTGTTATGAGCCATATTCAACGGGAAACGTCGAGGCCGCGATTAAATTCCAACATGGATGC
TGATTTATATGGGTATAAATGGGCTCGCGATAATGTCGGGCAATCAGGTGCGACAATCTATCGCTTGTAT
GGGAAGCCCGATGCGCCAGAGTTGTTTCTGAAACATGGCAAAGGTAGCGTTGCCAATGATGTTACAGATG
AGATGGTCAGACTAAACTGGCTGACGGAATTTATGCCTCTTCCGACCATCAAGCATTTTATCCGTACTCC
TGATGATGCATGGTTACTCACCACTGCGATCCCCGGAAAAACAGCATTCCAGGTATTAGAAGAATATCCT
GATTCAGGTGAAAATATTGTTGATGCGCTGGCAGTGTTCCTGCGCCGGTTGCATTCGATTCCTGTTTGTA
ATTGTCCTTTTAACAGCGATCGCGTATTTCGTCTCGCTCAGGCGCAATCACGAATGAATAACGGTTTGGT
TGATGCGAGTGATTTTGATGACGAGCGTAATGGCTGGCCTGTTGAACAAGTCTGGAAAGAAATGCATAAA
CTTTTGCCATTCTCACCGGATTCAGTCGTCACTCATGGTGATTTCTCACTTGATAACCTTATTTTTGACG
AGGGGAAATTAATAGGTTGTATTGATGTTGGACGAGTCGGAATCGCAGACCGATACCAGGATCTTGCCAT
CCTATGGAACTGCCTCGGTGAGTTTTCTCCTTCATTACAGAAACGGCTTTTTCAAAAATATGGTATTGAT
AATCCTGATATGAATAAATTGCAGTTTCATTTGATGCTCGATGAGTTTTTCTAATCAGAATTGGTTAATT
GGTTGTAACACTGGCAGAGCATTACGCTGACTTGACGGGACGGCGCAAGCTCATGACCAAAATCCCTTAA
CGTGAGTTACGCGTCGTTCCACTGAGCGTCAGACGGTATCACTAGTATTACAGAGGTAAGTTATAACAGT
CGCCTAACCCAATTGAGGGGATAACGCAGGAAAGAACATGTGAGCAAAAGGCCAGCAAAAGGCCAGGAAC
CGTAAAAAGGCCGCGTTGCTGGCGTTTTTCCATAGGCTCCGCCCCCCTGACGAGCATCACAAAAATCGAC
GCTCAAGTCAGAGGTGGCGAAACCCGACAGGACTATAAAGATACCAGGCGTTTCCCCCTGGAAGCTCCCT
CGTGCGCTCTCCTGTTCCGACCCTGCCGCTTACCGGATACCTGTCCGCCTTTCTCCCTTCGGGAAGCGTG
GCGCTTTCTCATAGCTCACGCTGTAGGTATCTCAGTTCGGTGTAGGTCGTTCGCTCCAAGCTGGGCTGTG
TGCACGAACCCCCCGTTCAGCCCGACCGCTGCGCCTTATCCGGTAACTATCGTCTTGAGTCCAACCCGGT
AAGACACGACTTATCGCCACTGGCAGCAGCCACTGGTAACAGGATTAGCAGAGCGAGGTATGTAGGCGGT
GCTACAGAGTTCTTGAAGTGGTGGCCTAACTACGGCTACACTAGAAGAACAGTATTTGGTATCTGCGCTC
TGCTGAAGCCAGTTACCTTCGGAAAAAGAGTTGGTAGCTCTTGATCCGGCAAACAAACCACCGCTGGTAG
CGGTGGTTTTTTTGTTTGCAAGCAGCAGATTACGCGCAGAAAAAAAGGATCTCAAGAAGATCCTTTGATC
TTTTCTACGGGGTCTGACGCTCAGTGGAACGAAAACTCACGTTAAGGGATTTTGGTCATGAGATTATCAA
AAAGGATCTTCACCTAGATCCTTTTAAATTAAAAATGAAGTTTTAAATCAATCTAAAGTATATATGAGTA
AACTTGGTCTGACAGTTACCAATGCTTAATCAGTGAGGCACCTATCTCAGCGATCTGTCTATTTCGTTCA
TCCATAGTTGCCTGACTCCCCGTCGTGTAGATAACTACGATACGGGAGGGCTTACCATCTGGCCCCAGTG
CTGCAATGATACCGCGAGACCCACGCTCACCGGCTCCAGATTTATCAGCAATAAACCAGCCAGCCGGAAG
GGCCGAGCGCAGAAGTGGTCCTGCAACTTTATCCGCCTCCATCCAGTCTATTAATTGTTGCCGGGAAGCT
AGAGTAAGTAGTTCGCCAGTTAATAGTTTGCGCAACGTTGTTGCCATTGCTACAGGCATCGTGGTGTCAC
GCTCGTCGTTTGGTATGGCTTCATTCAGCTCCGGTTCCCAACGATCAAGGCGAGTTACATGATCCCCCAT
GTTGTGCAAAAAAGCGGTTAGCTCCTTCGGTCCTCCGATCGTTGTCAGAAGTAAGTTGGCCGCAGTGTTA
TCACTCATGGTTATGGCAGCACTGCATAATTCTCTTACTGTCATGCCATCCGTAAGATGCTTTTCTGTGA
CTGGTGAGTACTCAACCAAGTCATTCTGAGAATAGTGTATGCGGCGACCGAGTTGCTCTTGCCCGGCGTC
AATACGGGATAATACCGCGCCACATAGCAGAACTTTAAAAGTGCTCATCATTGGAAAACGTTCTTCGGGG
CGAAAACTCTCAAGGATCTTACCGCTGTTGAGATCCAGTTCGATGTAACCCACTCGTGCACCCAACTGAT
CTTCAGCATCTTTTACTTTCACCAGCGTTTCTGGGTGAGCAAAAACAGGAAGGCAAAATGCCGCAAAAAA
GGGAATAAGGGCGACACGGAAATGTTGAATACTCATACTCTTCCTTTTTCAATATTATTGAAGCATTTAT
CAGGGTTATTGTCTCATGAGCGGATACATATTTGAATGTATTTAGAAAAATAAACAAATAGGGGTTCCGC
GCACATTTCCCCGAAAAGTGCCACCTAAATTGTAAGCGTTAATATTTTGTTAAAATTCGCGTTAAATTTT
TGTTAAATCAGCTCATTTTTTAACCAATAGGCCGAAATCGGCAAAATCCCTTATAAATCAAAAGAATAGA
CCGAGATAGGGT
[37 nt withheld, positions 4283-4319]
AAAGAACGTGGACTCCAACGTCAAAGG
[49 nt withheld, positions 4347-4395]
T
[91 nt withheld, positions 4397-4487]
G
[124 nt withheld, positions 4489-4612]
CCCATTCGCCATTCAGGCTGCGCAACTGTTGGGAAGGGCGATCGGTGCGGGCCTCTTCGCTATTACGCCA
GCTGGCGAAAGGGGGATGTGCTGCAAGGCGATTAAGTTGGGTAACGCCAGGGTTTTCCCAGTCACGACGT
TGTAAAACGACGGCCAGTGAGCGCGCGTAATACGACTCACTATAGGGCGAATTGGGTACCGTATCGATGT
CGACGTTAACGCTAGTGATATCAACTTTGTATAGAAAAGTTGGCTCCGAATTTCTCGAGGGCTTGTCGAC
GACGGCGGACTCCGTCGTCAGGATCATGAATTCGACCCAAGTTTGTACAAAAAAGCAGGCTGAACGGCCT
GCCACCATGGCCAAGCCTTTGTCTCAAGAAGAATCCACCCTCATTGAAAGAGCAACGGCTACAATCAACA
GCATCCCCATCTCTGAAGACTACAGCGTCGCCAGCGCAGCTCTCTCTAGCGACGGCCGCATCTTCACTGG
TGTCAATGTATATCATTTTACTGGGGGACCTTGTGCAGAACTCGTGGTGCTGGGCACTGCTGCTGCTGCG
GCAGCTGGCAACCTGACTTGTATCGTCGCGATCGGAAATGAGAACAGGGGCATCTTGAGCCCCTGCGGAC
GGTGCCGACAGGTGCTTCTCGATCTGCATCCTGGGATCAAAGCCATAGTGAAGGACAGTGATGGACAGCC
GACGGCAGTTGGGATTCGTGAATTGCTGCCCTCTGGTTATGTGTGGGAGGGCTAATACCCAGCTTTCTTG
TACAAAGTGGTACGCGTGAATTCACTCCTCAGGTGCAGGCTGCCTATCAGAAGGTGGTGGCTGGTGTGGC
CAATGCCCTGGCTCACAAATACCACTGAGATCTTTTTCCCTCTGCCAAAAATTATGGGGACATCATGAAG
CCCCTTGAGCATCTGACTTCTGGCTAATAAAGGAAATTTATTTTCATTGCAATAGTGTGTTGGAATTTTT
TGTGTCTCTCACTCGGAAGGACATATGGGAGGGCAAATCATTTAAAACATCAGAATGAGTATTTGGTTTA
GAGTTTGGCAACATATGCCCATATGCTGGCTGCCATGAACAAAGGTTGGCTATAAAGAGGTCATCAGTAT
ATGAAACAGCCCCCTGCTGTCCATTCCTTATTCCATAGAAAAGCCTTGACTTGAGGTTAGATTTTTTTTA
TATTTTGTTTTGTGTTATTTTTTTCTTTAACATCCCTAAAATTTTCCTTACATGTTTTACTAGCCAGATT
TTTCCTCCTCTCCTGACTACTCCCAGTCATAGCTGTCCCTCTTCTCTTATGGAGATCCCTCGACCTGCAG
CCCAAGCTTGGCGTAATCATGGTCATAGCTGTTTCCTGTGTGAAATTGTTATCCGCTCACAATTCCACAC
AACATACGAGCCGGAAGCATAAAGTGTAAAGCCTGGGGTGCCTAATGAGTGAGCTAACTCACATTAATTG
CGTTGCGCTCACTGCCCGCTTTCCAGTCGGGAAACCTGTCGTGCCAGCGGATCGACAGTACTAAGCTTGG
TTGCTTGCAAAAGCAGTAATTGGAAAGCACTCTCAAAGAATCCCAATTGCATCGATGGTACCAGTGAAAG
TCTGCAATGAATTCGAGTTGGCGCGCCTGTCATTCTAAATCTCTCTTTCAGCCTAAAGCTTTTTCCCCGT
ATCCCCCCAGGTGTCTGCAGGCTCAAAGAGCAGCGAGAAGCGTTCAGAGGAAAGCGATCCCGTGCCACCT
TCCCCGTGCCCGGGCTGTCCCCGCACGCTGCCGGCTCGGGGATGCGGGGGGAGCGCCGGACCGGAGCGGA
GCCCCGGGCGGCTCGCTGCTGCCCCCTAGCGGGGGAGGGACGTAATTACATCCCTGGGGGCTTTGGGAGG
GGGCTGTCCCCGTGAGCTCCCA
